>Addgene plasmid #242463 | pLCKO-CMV-cMyc-UBC_K7R-IRES-Blasti | addgene full sequence | sequence record 488455 | Addgene NGS Result
GACATTGATTATTGACTAGTTATTAATAGTAATCAATTACGGGGTCATTAGTTCATAGCCCATATATGGA
GTTCCGCGTTACATAACTTACGGTAAATGGCCCGCCTGGCTGACCGCCCAACGACCCCCGCCCATTGACG
TCAATAATGACGTATGTTCCCATAGTAACGCCAATAGGGACTTTCCATTGACGTCAATGGGTGGAGTATT
TACGGTAAACTGCCCACTTGGCAGTACATCAAGTGTATCATATGCCAAGTACGCCCCCTATTGACGTCAA
TGACGGTAAATGGCCCGCCTGGCATTATGCCCAGTACATGACCTTATGGGACTTTCCTACTTGGCAGTAC
ATCTACGTATTAGTCATCGCTATTACCATGGTGATGCGGTTTTGGCAGTACATCAATGGGCGTGGATAGC
GGTTTGACTCACGGGGATTTCCAAGTCTCCACCCCATTGACGTCAATGGGAGTTTGTTTTGGCACCAAAA
TCAACGGGACTTTCCAAAATGTCGTAACAACTCCGCCCCATTGACGCAAATGGGCGGTAGGCGTGTACGG
TGGGAGGTCTATATAAGCAGAGCTCTCTGGCTAACTAGAGAACCCACTGCTTACTGGCTTATCGAAATTA
ATACGACTCACTATAGGGAGACCCAAGCTGGCTAGCGTTTAAACGGGCCCTCTAGACCATGGAACAGAAG
CTGATCTCCGAGGAGGACCTTCAGATCTTCGTGAGGACCCTGACTGGTAGGACCATCACTCTCGAAGTGG
AGCCGAGTGACACCATTGAGAATGTCAGGGCAAGGATCCAAGACAGGGAAGGCATCCCTCCTGACCAGCA
GAGGTTGATCTTTGCTGGGAGACAGCTGGAAGATGGACGCACCCTGTCTGACTACAACATCCAGAGAGAG
TCCACCCTGCACCTGGTACTCCGTCTCAGAGGTGGGTGAGGTACCGGATCCGGAATTCCGCCCCCCCCCC
CCCCCTCTCCCTCCCCCCCCCTAACGTTACTGGCCGAAGCCGCTTGGAATAAGGCCGGTGTGCGTTTGTC
TATATGTTATTTTCCACCATATTGCCGTCTTTTGGCAATGTGAGGGCCCGGAAACCTGGCCCTGTCTTCT
TGACGAGCATTCCTAGGGGTCTTTCCCCTCTCGCCAAAGGAATGCAAGGTCTGTTGAATGTCGTGAAGGA
AGCAGTTCCTCTGGAAGCTTCTTGAAGACAAACAACGTCTGTAGCGACCCTTTGCAGGCAGCGGAACCCC
CCACCTGGCGACAGGTGCCTCTGCGGCCAAAAGCCACGTGTATAAGATACACCTGCAAAGGCGGCACAAC
CCCAGTGCCACGTTGTGAGTTGGATAGTTGTGGAAAGAGTCAAATGGCTCTCCTCAAGCGTATTCAACAA
GGGGCTGAAGGATGCCCAGAAGGTACCCCATTGTATGGGATCTGATCTGGGGCCTCGGTGCACATGCTTT
ACATGTGTTTAGTCGAGGTTAAAAAAACGTCTAGGCCCCCCGAACCACGGGGACGTGGTTTTCCTTTGAA
AAACACGATGATAAGCTTGCCACAACCCACAAGGAGACGACCTTCCATGGCCAAGCCTTTGTCTCAAGAA
GAATCCACCCTCATTGAAAGAGCAACGGCTACAATCAACAGCATCCCCATCTCTGAAGACTACAGCGTCG
CCAGCGCAGCTCTCTCTAGCGACGGCCGCATCTTCACTGGTGTCAATGTATATCATTTTACTGGGGGACC
TTGTGCAGAACTCGTGGTGCTGGGCACTGCTGCTGCTGCGGCAGCTGGCAACCTGACTTGTATCGTCGCG
ATCGGAAATGAGAACAGGGGCATCTTGAGCCCCTGCGGACGGTGCCGACAGGTGCTTCTCGATCTGCACC
CTGGGATCAAAGCCATAGTGAAGGACAGTGATGGACAGCCGACGGCAGTTGGGATTCGTGAATTGCTGCC
CTCTGGTTATGTGTGGGAGGGCTGAACGCGTTAAGTCGACAATCAACCTCTGGATTACAAAATTTGTGAA
AGATTGACTGGTATTCTTAACTATGTTGCTCCTTTTACGCTATGTGGATACGCTGCTTTAATGCCTTTGT
ATCATGCTATTGCTTCCCGTATGGCTTTCATTTTCTCCTCCTTGTATAAATCCTGGTTGCTGTCTCTTTA
TGAGGAGTTGTGGCCCGTTGTCAGGCAACGCGGCGTGGTGTGCACTGTGTTTGCTGACGCAACCCCCACT
GGTTGGGGCATTGCCACCACCTGTCAGCTCCTTTCCGGGACTTTCGCTTTCCCCCTCCCTATTGCCACGG
CGGAACTCATCGCCGCCTGCCTTGCCCGCTGCTGGACAGGGGCTCGGCTGTTGGGCACTGACAATTCCGT
GGTGTTGTCGGGGAAATCATCGTCCTTTCCTTGGCTGCTCGCCTGTGTTGCCACCTGGATTCTGCGCGGG
ACGTCCTTCTGCTACGTCCCTTCGGCCCTCAATCCAGCGGACCTTCCTTCCCGCGGCCTGCTGCCGGCTC
TGCGGCCTCTTCCGCGTCTTCGCCTTCGCCCTCAGACGAGTCGGATCTCCCTTTGGGCCGCCTCCCCGCG
TCGACTTTAAGACCAATGACTTACAAGGCAGCTGTAGATCTTAGCCACTTTTTAAAAGAAAAGGGGGGAC
TGGAAGGGCTAATTCACTCCCAACGAAGACAAGATCTGCTTTTTGCTTGTACTGGGTCTCTCTGGTTAGA
CCAGATCTGAGCCTGGGAGCTCTCTGGCTAACTAGGGAACCCACTGCTTAAGCCTCAATAAAGCTTGCCT
TGAGTGCTTCAAGTAGTGTGTGCCCGTCTGTTGTGTGACTCTGGTAACTAGAGATCCCTCAGACCCTTTT
AGTCAGTGTGGAAAATCTCTAGCAGTACGTATAGTAGTTCATGTCATCTTATTATTCAGTATTTATAACT
TGCAAAGAAATGAATATCAGAGAGTGAGAGGAACTTGTTTATTGCAGCTTATAATGGTTACAAATAAAGC
AATAGCATCACAAATTTCACAAATAAAGCATTTTTTTCACTGCATTCTAGTTGTGGTTTGTCCAAACTCA
TCAATGTATCTTATCATGTCTGGCTCTAGCTATCCCGCCCCTAACTCCGCCCATCCCGCCCCTAACTCCG
CCCAGTTCCGCCCATTCTCCGCCCCATGGCTGACTAATTTTTTTTATTTATGCAGAGGCCGAGGCCGCCT
CGGCCTCTGAGCTATTCCAGAAGTAGTGAGGAGGCTTTTTTGGAGGCCTAGGGACGTACCCAATTCGCCC
TATAGTGAGTCGTATTACGCGCGCTCACTGGCCGTCGTTTTACAACGTCGTGACTGGGAAAACCCTGGCG
TTACCCAACTTAATCGCCTTGCAGCACATCCCCCTTTCGCCAGCTGGCGTAATAGCGAAGAGGCCCGCAC
CGATCGCCCTTCCCAACAGTTGCGCAGCCTGAATGGCGAATGGG
[36 nt withheld, positions 3475-3510]
A
[87 nt withheld, positions 3512-3598]
C
[91 nt withheld, positions 3600-3690]
A
[49 nt withheld, positions 3692-3740]
CCTTTGACGTTGGAGTCCACGTTCTTT
[37 nt withheld, positions 3768-3804]
ACCCTATCTCGGTCTATTCTTTTGATTTATAAGGGATTTTGCCGATTTCGGCCTATTGGTTAAAAAATGA
GCTGATTTAACAAAAATTTAACGCGAATTTTAACAAAATATTAACGCTTACAATTTAGGTGGCACTTTTC
GGGGAAATGTGCGCGGAACCCCTATTTGTTTATTTTTCTAAATACATTCAAATATGTATCCGCTCATGAG
ACAATAACCCTGATAAATGCTTCAATAATATTGAAAAAGGAAGAGTATGAGTATTCAACATTTCCGTGTC
GCCCTTATTCCCTTTTTTGCGGCATTTTGCCTTCCTGTTTTTGCTCACCCAGAAACGCTGGTGAAAGTAA
AAGATGCTGAAGATCAGTTGGGTGCACGAGTGGGTTACATCGAACTGGATCTCAACAGCGGTAAGATCCT
TGAGAGTTTTCGCCCCGAAGAACGTTTTCCAATGATGAGCACTTTTAAAGTTCTGCTATGTGGCGCGGTA
TTATCCCGTATTGACGCCGGGCAAGAGCAACTCGGTCGCCGCATACACTATTCTCAGAATGACTTGGTTG
AGTACTCACCAGTCACAGAAAAGCATCTTACGGATGGCATGACAGTAAGAGAATTATGCAGTGCTGCCAT
AACCATGAGTGATAACACTGCGGCCAACTTACTTCTGACAACGATCGGAGGACCGAAGGAGCTAACCGCT
TTTTTGCACAACATGGGGGATCATGTAACTCGCCTTGATCGTTGGGAACCGGAGCTGAATGAAGCCATAC
CAAACGACGAGCGTGACACCACGATGCCTGTAGCAATGGCAACAACGTTGCGCAAACTATTAACTGGCGA
ACTACTTACTCTAGCTTCCCGGCAACAATTAATAGACTGGATGGAGGCGGATAAAGTTGCAGGACCACTT
CTGCGCTCGGCCCTTCCGGCTGGCTGGTTTATTGCTGATAAATCTGGAGCCGGTGAGCGTGGGTCTCGCG
GTATCATTGCAGCACTGGGGCCAGATGGTAAGCCCTCCCGTATCGTAGTTATCTACACGACGGGGAGTCA
GGCAACTATGGATGAACGAAATAGACAGATCGCTGAGATAGGCGCCTCACTGATTAAGCATTGGTAACTG
TCAGACCAAGTTTACTCATATATACTTTAGATTGATTTAAAACTTCATTTTTAATTTAAAAGGATCTAGG
TGAAGATCCTTTTTGATAATCTCATGACCAAAATCCCTTAACGTGAGTTTTCGTTCCACTGAGCGTCAGA
CCCCGTAGAAAAGATCAAAGGATCTTCTTGAGATCCTTTTTTTCTGCGCGTAATCTGCTGCTTGCAAACA
AAAAAACCACCGCTACCAGCGGTGGTTTGTTTGCCGGATCAAGAGCTACCAACTCTTTTTCCGAAGGTAA
CTGGCTTCAGCAGAGCGCAGATACCAAATACTGTTCTTCTAGTGTAGCCGTAGTTAGGCCACCACTTCAA
GAACTCTGTAGCACCGCCTACATACCTCGCTCTGCTAATCCTGTTACCAGTGGCTGCTGCCAGTGGCGAT
AAGTCGTGTCTTACCGGGTTGGACTCAAGACGATAGTTACCGGATAAGGCGCAGCGGTCGGGCTGAACGG
GGGGTTCGTGCACACAGCCCAGCTTGGAGCGAACGACCTACACCGAACTGAGATACCTACAGCGTGAGCT
ATGAGAAAGCGCCACGCTTCCCGAAGGGAGAAAGGCGGACAGGTATCCGGTAAGCGGCAGGGTCGGAACA
GGAGAGCGCACGAGGGAGCTTCCAGGGGGAAACGCCTGGTATCTTTATAGTCCTGTCGGGTTTCGCCACC
TCTGACTTGAGCGTCGATTTTTGTGATGCTCGTCAGGGGGGCGGAGCCTATGGAAAAACGCCAGCAACGC
GGCCTTTTTACGGTTCCTGGTCTTTTGCTGGCCTTTTGCTCACATGTTCTTTCCTGCGTTATCCCCTGAT
TCTGTGGATAACCGTATTACCGCCTTTGAGTGAGCTGATACCGCTCGCCGCAGCCGAACGACCGAGCGCA
GCGAGTCAGTGAGCGAGGAAGCGGAAGAGCGCCCAATACGCAAACCGCCTCTCCCCGCGCGTTGGCCGAT
TCATTAATGCAGCTGGCACGACAGGTTTCCCGACTGGAAAGCGGGCAGTGAGCGCAACGCAATTAATGTG
AGTTAGCTCACTCATTAGGCACCCCAGGCTTTACACTTTATGCTTCCGGCTCGTATGTTGTGTGGAATTG
TGAGCGGATAACAATTTCACACAGGAAACAGCTATGACCATGATTACGCCAAGCGCGCAATTAACCCTCA
CTAAAGGGAACAAAAGCTGGAGCTGCAAGCTTAATGTAGTCTTATGCAATACTCTTGTAGTCTTGCAACA
TGGTAACGATGAGTTAGCAACATGCCTTACAAGGAGAGAAAAAGCACCGTGCATGCCGATTGGTGGAAGT
AAGGTGGTACGATCGTGCCTTATTAGGAAGGCAACAGACGGGTCTGACATGGATTGGACGAACCACTGAA
TTGCCGCATTGCAGAGATATTGTATTTAAGTGCCTAGCTCGATACATAAACGGGTCTCTCTGGTTAGACC
AGATCTGAGCCTGGGAGCTCTCTGGCTAACTAGGGAACCCACTGCTTAAGCCTCAATAAAGCTTGCCCTG
AGTGCTTCAAGTAGTGTGTGCCCGTCTGTTGTGTGACTCTGGTAACTAGAGATCCCTCAGACCCTTTTAG
TCAGTGTGGAAAATCTCTAGCAGTGGCGCCCGAACAGGGACTTGAAAGCGAAAGGGAAACCAGAGGAGCT
CTCTCGACGCAGGACTCGGCTTGCTGAAGCGCGCACGGCAAGAGGCGAGGGGCGGCGACTGGTGAGTACG
CCAAAAATTTTGACTAGCGGAGGCTAGAAGGAGAGAGATGGGTGCGAGAGCGTCAGTATTAAGCGGGGGA
GAATTAGATCGCGATGGGAAAAAATTCGGTTAAGGCCAGGGGGAAAGAAAAAATATAAATTAAAACATAT
AGTATGGGCAAGCAGGGAGCTAGAACGATTCGCAGTTAATCCTGGCCTGTTAGAAACATCAGAAGGCTGT
AGACAAATACTGGGACAGCTACAACCATCCCTTCAGACAGGATCAGAAGAACTTAGATCATTATATAATA
CAGTAGCAACCCTCTATTGTGTGCATCAAAGGATAGAGATAAAAGACACCAAGGAAGCTTTAGACAAGAT
AGAGGAAGAGCAAAACAAAAGTAAGACCACCGCACAGCAAGCGGCCGCTGATCTTCAGACCTGGAGGAGG
AGATATGAGGGACAATTGGAGAAGTGAATTATATAAATATAAAGTAGTAAAAATTGAACCATTAGGAGTA
GCACCCACCAAGGCAAAGAGAAGAGTGGTGCAGAGAGAAAAAAGAGCAGTGGGAATAGGAGCTTTGTTCC
TTGGGTTCTTGGGAGCAGCAGGAAGCACTATGGGCGCAGCGTCAATGACGCTGACGGTACAGGCCAGACA
ATTATTGTCTGGTATAGTGCAGCAGCAGAACAATTTGCTGAGGGCTATTGAGGCGCAACAGCATCTGTTG
CAACTCACAGTCTGGGGCATCAAGCAGCTCCAGGCAAGAATCCTGGCTGTGGAAAGATACCTAAAGGATC
AACAGCTCCTGGGGATTTGGGGTTGCTCTGGAAAACTCATTTGCACCACTGCTGTGCCTTGGAATGCTAG
TTGGAGTAATAAATCTCTGGAACAGATTTGGAATCACACGACCTGGATGGAGTGGGACAGAGAAATTAAC
AATTACACAAGCTTAATACACTCCTTAATTGAAGAATCGCAAAACCAGCAAGAAAAGAATGAACAAGAAT
TATTGGAATTAGATAAATGGGCAAGTTTGTGGAATTGGTTTAACATAACAAATTGGCTGTGGTATATAAA
ATTATTCATAATGATAGTAGGAGGCTTGGTAGGTTTAAGAATAGTTTTTGCTGTACTTTCTATAGTGAAT
AGAGTTAGGCAGGGATATTCACCATTATCGTTTCAGACCCACCTCCCAACCCCGAGGGGACCCAGAGAGG
GCCTATTTTAAAAGAAAAGGGGGGATTGGGGGGTACAGTGCAGGGGAAAGAATAGTAGACATAATAGCAA
CAGACATACAAACTAAAGAATTACAAAAACAAATTACAAAAATTCAAAATTTTCGGGTTTATTACAGGGA
CAGCAGAGATCCACTTTGGCGCCGGCTCGAG
Features (pLannotate 1.2.2; 31 found; start..end, strand, type, name):
      1..380     +  enhancer       CMV enhancer: human cytomegalovirus immediate early enhancer
    381..584     +  promoter       CMV promoter: human cytomegalovirus (CMV) immediate early promoter
    580..613     +  LTR            5' LTR (truncated) (fragment): truncated 5' long terminal repeat (LTR) from HIV-1
    629..647     +  promoter       T7 promoter: promoter for bacteriophage T7 RNA polymerase
    722..945     +  CDS            ubiquitin (fragment): human ubiquitin C; Homo sapiens UBC
    968..985     -  promoter       chicken β-actin promoter (fragment): contains a 21-bp deletion relative to the standard chicken β-actin promoter
   1092..1554    +  misc_feature   IRES: internal ribosome entry site (IRES) of the encephalomyocarditis virus (EMCV)
   1587..1983    +  CDS            BSD (fragment): blasticidin S deaminase; Aspergillus terreus BSD; confers resistance to blasticidin
   2001..2589    +  misc_feature   WPRE: woodchuck hepatitis virus posttranscriptional regulatory element
   2640..2659    +  misc_feature   cPPT/CTS (fragment): central polypurine tract and central termination sequence of HIV-1
   2661..2894    +  LTR            3' LTR (ΔU3): self-inactivating 3' long terminal repeat (LTR) from HIV-1
   2972..3093    +  polyA_signal   SV40 poly(A) signal: SV40 polyadenylation signal
   3133..3268    +  rep_origin     SV40 ori: SV40 origin of replication
   3289..3307    -  promoter       T7 promoter: promoter for bacteriophage T7 RNA polymerase
   3315..3470    +  CDS            lacZα (fragment): LacZα fragment of β-galactosidase; lacZ fragment
   3475..3930    +  rep_origin     f1 ori (sequence partly withheld): f1 bacteriophage origin of replication; arrow indicates direction of (+) strand synthesis
   3956..4060    +  promoter       AmpR promoter: bla
   4061..4921    +  CDS            AmpR: β-lactamase; bla; confers resistance to ampicillin, carbenicillin, and related antibiotics
   5092..5680    +  rep_origin     ori: high-copy-number ColE1/pMB1/pBR322/pUC origin of replication
   5863..5955    +  CDS            lacI (fragment): lac repressor; lacI; The lac repressor binds to the lac operator to inhibit transcription in E. coli. This inhibition can be relieved by adding lactose or isopropyl-β-D-thiogalactopyranoside (IPTG).
   5968..5989    +  protein_bind   CAP binding site: CAP binding activates transcription in the presence of cAMP. E. coli catabolite activator protein
   6004..6034    +  promoter       lac promoter: promoter for the E. coli lac operon
   6042..6058    +  protein_bind   lac operator: The lac repressor binds to the lac operator to inhibit transcription in E. coli. This inhibition can be relieved by adding lactose or isopropyl-β-D-thiogalactopyranoside (IPTG). lac repressor encoded by lacI
   6103..6121    +  promoter       T3 promoter: promoter for bacteriophage T3 RNA polymerase
   6149..6375    +  promoter       RSV promoter: Rous sarcoma virus enhancer/promoter
   6376..6556    +  LTR            5' LTR (truncated): truncated 5' long terminal repeat (LTR) from HIV-1
   6603..6728    +  misc_feature   HIV-1 Ψ: packaging signal of human immunodeficiency virus type 1
   6712..7075    +  CDS            HIV-1 gag (fragment): gag protein from human immunodeficiency virus 1; gag
   7221..7454    +  misc_feature   RRE: The Rev response element (RRE) of HIV-1 allows for Rev-dependent mRNA export from the nucleus to the cytoplasm.
   7831..7857    +  CDS            Rev (fragment): human immunodeficiency virus 1 (HIV-1) Rev protein; rev; enhances nuclear export of unspliced and incompletely spliced viral mRNAs
   7870..7987    +  misc_feature   cPPT/CTS: central polypurine tract and central termination sequence of HIV-1
