[The description below was written by a language model from this plasmid's Addgene catalogue record and pLannotate feature annotations shown in this document.]
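Description:
pLCKO-CMV-cMyc-UBC_K7R-IRES-Blasti is a lentiviral mammalian expression plasmid built on the pLCKO backbone, about 8 kb in total. It is propagated in E. coli through a high-copy ColE1/pUC-type origin with ampicillin selection (AmpR/bla). The backbone also carries an f1 origin, an SV40 origin and lac/lacZα remnants from the parental cloning vector. The viral transfer cassette has a third-generation, self-inactivating layout. An RSV promoter drives a truncated HIV-1 5' LTR, followed by the Ψ packaging signal with a partial gag sequence, the Rev response element and the cPPT/CTS. The cassette ends in a ΔU3 3' LTR followed by an SV40 polyadenylation signal. These elements allow the genomic RNA to be packaged when helper functions are supplied in trans, and the integrated provirus lacks LTR promoter activity.

Between the cPPT and the 3' LTR, the CMV enhancer/promoter drives a bicistronic transcript. The first cistron is a single human ubiquitin unit derived from UBC, with an N-terminal cMyc tag and the K7R mutations. The annotation tool detects the ubiquitin sequence only as a fragment and does not annotate the short tag. An EMCV IRES then directs translation of blasticidin S deaminase, linking drug resistance to expression of the tagged ubiquitin. A WPRE downstream enhances transcript expression. A few very short annotated matches, such as the chicken β-actin promoter fragment and a small LTR fragment near CMV, are probably incidental.

According to the record, the Myc tag enables pull-down of ubiquitin, and the K7R mutations prevent ubiquitin chain elongation. The construct is therefore suited to establishing blasticidin-selected cells for examining ubiquitination of target proteins without polyubiquitin chain extension.
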