Addgene plasmid #242463: pLCKO-CMV-cMyc-UBC_K7R-IRES-Blasti
Purpose: Expresses human UBC protein with an N-terminal cMyc tag enabling UBC pull down along with a blasticidin selection marker. The K7R mutations prevent ubiquitin chain elongation.
Depositing lab: Dirk Daelemans. Depositing organization: Katholieke Universiteit Leuven. Publication: SINE compounds activate exportin 1 degradation through an allosteric mechanism. Wing CE, Fung HYJ, Kwanten B, Cagatay T, Niesman AB, Jacquemyn M, Gharghabi M, Permentier B, Shakya B, Nandi R, Ready JM, Kashyap T, Shacham S, Landesman Y, Lapalombella R, Daelemans D, Chook YM. Nat Chem Biol. 2025 Dec;21(12):2002-2013. doi: 10.1038/s41589-025-02058-0. Epub 2025 Nov 21. PubMed 41286136.
Backbone
  Vector backbone: pLCKO
  Backbone size w/o insert (bp): 7762
  Total vector size (bp): 8023
  Vector type: Mammalian Expression, Lentiviral
  Selectable markers: Blasticidin
Growth in bacteria
  Bacterial resistance: Ampicillin, 100 μg/mL
  Growth temperature: 37°C
  Growth strain: NEB Stable
  Copy number: High Copy
Gene/Insert
  Gene/Insert name: UBC
  Species: H. sapiens (human)
  Insert size (bp): 258
  Mutation: UBC-K7R
  Entrez Gene: UBC (a.k.a. HMG20)
  Promoter: CMV
  Tag / fusion protein: cMyc (N terminal on insert)
  Cloning method: Other
  Sequencing primers: 5′ CGCAAATGGGCGGTAGGCGTG
Terms and licenses: Academic/Nonprofit Terms; Industry Terms: Not Available to Industry
Depositor comments: Please visit https://doi.org/10.1101/2024.10.07.617049 for bioRxiv preprint.
How to cite: pLCKO-CMV-cMyc-UBC_K7R-IRES-Blasti was a gift from Dirk Daelemans (Addgene plasmid # 242463 ; http://n2t.net/addgene:242463 ; RRID:Addgene_242463)
